>Addgene plasmid #173270 | RVD-hA8 | addgene full sequence | sequence record 353576 | Addgene NGS Result
GCAAGGAATGGTGCATGTAAGGAGATGGCGCCCAACAGTCCCCCGGCCACGGGGCCTGCCACCATACCCA
CGCCGAAACAAGCGCTCATGAGCCCGAAGTGGCGAGCCCGATCTTCCCCATCGGTGATGTCGGCGATATA
GGCGCCAGCAACCGCACCTGTGGCGCCGGTGATGCCGGCCACGATGCGTCCGGCGTAGAGAATCCACAGG
ACGGGTGTGGTCGCCATGATCGCGTAGTCGATAGTGGCTCCAAGTAGCGAAGCGAGCAGGACTGGGCGGC
GGCCAAAGCGGTCGGACAGTGCTCCGAGAACGGGTGCGCATAGAAATTGCATCAACGCATATAGCGCTAG
CAGCACGCCATAGTGACTGGCGATGCTGTCGGAATGGACGATATCCCGCAAGAGGCCCGGCAGTACCGGC
ATAACCAAGCCTATGCCTACAGCATCCAGGGTGACGGTGCCGAGGATGACGATGAGCGCATTGTTAGATT
TCATACACGGTGCCTGACTGCGTTAGCAATTTAACTGTGATAAACTACCGCATTAAAGCTAATCGATGAT
AAGCTGTCAAACATGAGAATTAATTCATGTTCTTTCCTGCGTTATCCCCTGATTCTGTGGATAACGCAGG
AAAGAACATGTGAGCAAAAGGCCAGCAAAAGGCCAGGAACCGTAAAAAGGCCGCGTTGCTGGCGTTTTTC
CATAGGCTCCGCCCCCCTGACGAGCATCACAAAAATCGACGCTCAAGTCAGAGGTGGCGAAACCCGACAG
GACTATAAAGATACCAGGCGTTTCCCCCTGGAAGCTCCCTCGTGCGCTCTCCTGTTCCGACCCTGCCGCT
TACCGGATACCTGTCCGCCTTTCTCCCTTCGGGAAGCGTGGCGCTTTCTCATAGCTCACGCTGTAGGTAT
CTCAGTTCGGTGTAGGTCGTTCGCTCCAAGCTGGGCTGTGTGCACGAACCCCCCGTTCAGCCCGACCGCT
GCGCCTTATCCGGTAACTATCGTCTTGAGTCCAACCCGGTAAGACACGACTTATCGCCACTGGCAGCAGC
CACTGGTAACAGGATTAGCAGAGCGAGGTATGTAGGCGGTGCTACAGAGTTCTTGAAGTGGTGGCCTAAC
TACGGCTACACTAGAAGAACAGTATTTGGTATCTGCGCTCTGCTGAAGCCAGTTACCTTCGGAAAAAGAG
TTGGTAGCTCTTGATCCGGCAAACAAACCACCGCTGGTAGCGGTGGTTTTTTTGTTTGCAAGCAGCAGAT
TACGCGCAGAAAAAAAGGATCTCAAGAAGATCCTTTGATCTTTTCTACGGGGTCTGACGCTCAGTGGAAC
GACGCGTAACTCACGTTAAGGGATTTTGGTCATGGGTGGCTCGACCAGATATGGTCTCACGCGGCCAACG
CCGGATCAGGGCGAGATAACTGGGCAACAATGCTCTCCAGCGCCGGCCTGCCGCCAATATTACTTCGAGA
CCAGCTTTGGTCTAGAGGAGGCATGATGATATATTTTTATCTTGTGCAATGTAACATCAGAGATTTTGAG
ACACGGGCCAGAGCTGCCAGGAAACAGCTATGACCATGTAATACGACTCACTATAGGGGATATTTTATTT
TCTCCCAATCAGGCTTGATCCCCAGTAAGTCAAAAAATAGCTCGACATACTGTTCTTCCCCGATCAAGGG
TTGGTTTGCGCATTCACAGTTCTCCGCAAGAATTGATTGGCTCCAATTCTTGGAGTGGTGAATCCGTTAG
CGAGGTGCCGCCGGCTTCCATTCAGGTCGAGGTGGCCCGGCTCCATGCACCGCGACGCAACGCGGGGAGG
CAGACAAGGTATAGGGCGGCGCCTACAATCCATGCCAACCCGTTCCATGTGCTCGCCGAGGCGGCATAAA
TCGCCGTGACGATCAGCGGTCCAATGATCGAAGTTAGGCTGGTAAGAGCCGCGAGCGATCCTTGAAGCTG
TCCCTGATGGTCGTCATCTACCTGCCTGGACAGCATGGCCTGCAACGCGGGCATCCCGATGCCGCCGGAA
GCGAGAAGAATCATAATGGGGAAGGCCATCCAGCCTCGCGTCGCGAACGCCAGCAAGACGTAGCCCAGCG
CGTCGGCCGCCATGCCGGCGATAATGGCCTGCTTCTCGCCGAAACGTTTGGTGGCGGGACCAGTGACGAA
GGCTTGAGCGAGGGCGTGCAAGATTCCGAATACCGCAAGCGACAGGCCGATCATCGTCGCGCTCCAGCGA
AAGCGGTCCTCGCCGAAAATGACCCAGAGCGCTGCCGGCACCTGTCCTACGAGTTGCATGATAAAGAAGA
CAGTCATAAGTGCGGCGACGATAGTCATGCCCCGCGCCCACCGGAAGGAGCTGACTGGGTTGAAGGCTCT
CAAGGGCATGGGTCGGCGCTCTCCCTTATGCGACTCCTGCATTAGGAAGCAGCCCAGTAGTAGGTTGAGG
CCGTTGAGCACCGCCGCC
Features (pLannotate 1.2.2; 6 found; start..end, strand, type, name):
    542..570     -  promoter       tet promoter: E. coli promoter for tetracycline efflux protein gene
    586..625     +  rep_origin     RSF ori (fragment): Plasmids containing the RSF 1030 origin of replication can be propagated in E. coli cells that contain additional plasmids with compatible origins.
    697..1285    -  rep_origin     ori: high-copy-number ColE1/pMB1/pBR322/pUC origin of replication
   1579..1597    +  promoter       T7 promoter: promoter for bacteriophage T7 RNA polymerase
   1600..1674    -  CDS            KanR (fragment): aminoglycoside phosphotransferase; aphA-3; confers resistance to kanamycin
   1772..494     -  CDS            TcR (across the origin): tetracycline efflux protein; tet; confers resistance to tetracycline
