[The description below was written by a language model from this plasmid's Addgene catalogue record and pLannotate feature annotations shown in this document.]
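Description:
RVD-hA8 is a small (about 2.5 kb) bacterial module plasmid from a library of building blocks for one-step assembly of custom TALE repeat arrays. The arrays are used to build DdCBE mitochondrial base editors, TALEs and related DNA-binding fusion proteins. Its backbone is recorded as a "TetR T vector", a minimal TA-cloning plasmid, and the vector type is otherwise unspecified. It is propagated in E. coli at high copy from a ColE1/pUC-type origin. Selection is with tetracycline, through a tetracycline efflux protein gene (TcR) that spans the sequence origin and is driven by its native tet promoter. The annotation also picks up a short RSF ori fragment, a T7 promoter and a small kanamycin-resistance gene fragment. These appear to be remnants of vector construction or short homology matches rather than functional elements.

The payload is a synthetic insert described as an "NI half RVD at Position8", placed at the TA site of the vector. NI is the repeat-variable diresidue that, in the standard TALE code, specifies recognition of adenine, which fits the "A" in the plasmid name. The "half" designation suggests the truncated repeat that typically ends a TALE array, here assigned to position 8 of the assembly, although the record does not spell this out. The insert itself was not annotated in the feature table, and the flanking restriction sites or overhangs used for ordered assembly are not stated. The plasmid has no eukaryotic expression elements. It serves purely as a donor of one positional repeat module, to be combined with other modules from the same set and moved into a destination vector that encodes the final TALE-based effector.
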