Addgene plasmid #173270: RVD-hA8
Purpose: One-step assembly of custom RVD arrays to construct DdCBE, TALE, etc.
Depositing lab: Bin Shen. Depositing organization: Nanjing Medical University. Publication: Precision modeling of mitochondrial diseases in zebrafish via DdCBE-mediated mtDNA base editing. Guo J, Zhang X, Chen X, Sun H, Dai Y, Wang J, Qian X, Tan L, Lou X, Shen B. Cell Discov. 2021 Sep 3;7(1):78. doi: 10.1038/s41421-021-00307-9. PubMed 34480028.
Backbone
  Vector backbone: TetR T vector
  Vector type: Unspecified
Growth in bacteria
  Bacterial resistance: Tetracycline, 10 μg/mL
  Growth temperature: 37°C
  Growth strain: DH5alpha
  Copy number: High Copy
Gene/Insert
  Gene/Insert name: NI half RVD at Position8
  Species: Synthetic
  Mutation: no
  Cloning method: Restriction Enzyme; 5′ cloning site Unknown (unknown if destroyed)
Terms and licenses: Academic/Nonprofit Terms; Industry Terms: Not Available to Industry
Depositor comments: RVD is inserted into TA site of TetR T vector
How to cite: RVD-hA8 was a gift from Bin Shen (Addgene plasmid # 173270 ; http://n2t.net/addgene:173270 ; RRID:Addgene_173270)
