>Addgene plasmid #173270 | RVD-hA8 | depositor partial sequence | sequence record 336225 | RVD flanked by two Bsa I sites
GGTCTCGAAGTAATATTGGCGGCAGGCCGGCGCTGGAGAGCATTGTTGCCCAGTTATCTCGCCCTGATCC
GGCGTTGGCCGCGTGAGACC
